>Addgene plasmid #76258 | NEK6 gRNA (BRDN0001148151) | addgene full sequence | sequence record 185492 | Addgene Assembled Sequence
CCCGGGTGCAAAGATGGATAAAGTTTTAAACAGAGAGGAATCTTTGCAGCTAATGGACCTTCTAGGTCTT
GAAAGGAGTGGGAATTGGCTCCGGTGCCCGTCAGTGGGCAGAGCGCACATCGCCCACAGTCCCCGAGAAG
TTGGGGGGAGGGGTCGGCAATTGATCCGGTGCCTAGAGAAGGTGGCGCGGGGTAAACTGGGAAAGTGATG
TCGTGTACTGGCTCCGCCTTTTTCCCGAGGGTGGGGGAGAACCGTATATAAGTGCAGTAGTCGCCGTGAA
CGTTCTTTTTCGCAACGGGTTTGCCGCCAGAACACAGGTAAGTGCCGTGTGTGGTTCCCGCGGGCCTGGC
CTCTTTACGGGTTATGGCCCTTGCGTGCCTTGAATTACTTCCACCTGGCTGCAGTACGTGATTCTTGATC
CCGAGCTTCGGGTTGGAAGTGGGTGGGAGAGTTCGAGGCCTTGCGCTTAAGGAGCCCCTTCGCCTCGTGC
TTGAGTTGAGGCCTGGCCTGGGCGCTGGGGCCGCCGCGTGCGAATCTGGTGGCACCTTCGCGCCTGTCTC
GCTGCTTTCGATAAGTCTCTAGCCATTTAAAATTTTTGATGACCTGCTGCGACGCTTTTTTTCTGGCAAG
ATAGTCTTGTAAATGCGGGCCAAGATCTGCACACTGGTATTTCGGTTTTTGGGGCCGCGGGCGGCGACGG
GGCCCGTGCGTCCCAGCGCACATGTTCGGCGAGGCGGGGCCTGCGAGCGCGGCCACCGAGAATCGGACGG
GGGTAGTCTCAAGCTGGCCGGCCTGCTCTGGTGCCTGGCCTCGCGCCGCCGTGTATCGCCCCGCCCTGGG
CGGCAAGGCTGGCCCGGTCGGCACCAGTTGCGTGAGCGGAAAGATGGCCGCTTCCCGGCCCTGCTGCAGG
GAGCTCAAAATGGAGGACGCGGCGCTCGGGAGAGCGGGCGGGTGAGTCACCCACACAAAGGAAAAGGGCC
TTTCCGTCCTCAGCCGTCGCTTCATGTGACTCCACGGAGTACCGGGCGCCGTCCAGGCACCTCGATTAGT
TCTCGAGCTTTTGGAGTACGTCGTCTTTAGGTTGGGGGGAGGGGTTTTATGCGATGGAGTTTCCCCACAC
TGAGTGGGTGGAGACTGAAGTTAGGCCAGCTTGGCACTTGATGTAATTCTCCTTGGAATTTGCCCTTTTT
GAGTTTGGATCTTGGTTCATTCTCAAGCCTCAGACAGTGGTTCAAAGTTTTTTTCTTCCATTTCAGGTGT
CGTGACGTACGGCCACCATGACCGAGTACAAGCCCACGGTGCGCCTCGCCACCCGCGACGACGTCCCCAG
GGCCGTACGCACCCTCGCCGCCGCGTTCGCCGACTACCCCGCCACGCGCCACACCGTCGATCCGGACCGC
CACATCGAGCGGGTCACCGAGCTGCAAGAACTCTTCCTCACGCGCGTCGGGCTCGACATCGGCAAGGTGT
GGGTCGCGGACGACGGCGCCGCCGTGGCGGTCTGGACCACGCCGGAGAGCGTCGAAGCGGGGGCGGTGTT
CGCCGAGATCGGCCCGCGCATGGCCGAGTTGAGCGGTTCCCGGCTGGCCGCGCAGCAACAGATGGAAGGC
CTCCTGGCGCCGCACCGGCCCAAGGAGCCCGCGTGGTTCCTGGCCACCGTCGGAGTCTCGCCCGACCACC
AGGGCAAGGGTCTGGGCAGCGCCGTCGTGCTCCCCGGAGTGGAGGCGGCCGAGCGCGCCGGGGTGCCCGC
CTTCCTGGAGACCTCCGCGCCCCGCAACCTCCCCTTCTACGAGCGGCTCGGCTTCACCGTCACCGCCGAC
GTCGAGGTGCCCGAAGGACCGCGCACCTGGTGCATGACCCGCAAGCCCGGTGCCTGAACGCGTTAAGTCG
ACAATCAACCTCTGGATTACAAAATTTGTGAAAGATTGACTGGTATTCTTAACTATGTTGCTCCTTTTAC
GCTATGTGGATACGCTGCTTTAATGCCTTTGTATCATGCTATTGCTTCCCGTATGGCTTTCATTTTCTCC
TCCTTGTATAAATCCTGGTTGCTGTCTCTTTATGAGGAGTTGTGGCCCGTTGTCAGGCAACGTGGCGTGG
TGTGCACTGTGTTTGCTGACGCAACCCCCACTGGTTGGGGCATTGCCACCACCTGTCAGCTCCTTTCCGG
GACTTTCGCTTTCCCCCTCCCTATTGCCACGGCGGAACTCATCGCCGCCTGCCTTGCCCGCTGCTGGACA
GGGGCTCGGCTGTTGGGCACTGACAATTCCGTGGTGTTGTCGGGGAAATCATCGTCCTTTCCTTGGCTGC
TCGCCTGTGTTGCCACCTGGATTCTGCGCGGGACGTCCTTCTGCTACGTCCCTTCGGCCCTCAATCCAGC
GGACCTTCCTTCCCGCGGCCTGCTGCCGGCTCTGCGGCCTCTTCCGCGTCTTCGCCTTCGCCCTCAGACG
AGTCGGATCTCCCTTTGGGCCGCCTCCCCGCGTCGACTTTAAGACCAATGACTTACAAGGCAGCTGTAGA
TCTTAGCCACTTTTTAAAAGAAAAGGGGGGACTGGAAGGGCTAATTCACTCCCAACGAAGACAAGATCTG
CTTTTTGCTTGTACTGGGTCTCTCTGGTTAGACCAGATCTGAGCCTGGGAGCTCTCTGGCTAACTAGGGA
ACCCACTGCTTAAGCCTCAATAAAGCTTGCCTTGAGTGCTTCAAGTAGTGTGTGCCCGTCTGTTGTGTGA
CTCTGGTAACTAGAGATCCCTCAGACCCTTTTAGTCAGTGTGGAAAATCTCTAGCAGTACGTATAGTAGT
TCATGTCATCTTATTATTCAGTATTTATAACTTGCAAAGAAATGAATATCAGAGAGTGAGAGGAACTTGT
TTATTGCAGCTTATAATGGTTACAAATAAAGCAATAGCATCACAAATTTCACAAATAAAGCATTTTTTTC
ACTGCATTCTAGTTGTGGTTTGTCCAAACTCATCAATGTATCTTATCATGTCTGGCTCTAGCTATCCCGC
CCCTAACTCCGCCCATCCCGCCCCTAACTCCGCCCAGTTCCGCCCATTCTCCGCCCCATGGCTGACTAAT
TTTTTTTATTTATGCAGAGGCCGAGGCCGCCTCGGCCTCTGAGCTATTCCAGAAGTAGTGAGGAGGCTTT
TTTGGAGGCCTAGGGACGTACCCAATTCGCCCTATAGTGAGTCGTATTACGCGCGCTCACTGGCCGTCGT
TTTACAACGTCGTGACTGGGAAAACCCTGGCGTTACCCAACTTAATCGCCTTGCAGCACATCCCCCTTTC
GCCAGCTGGCGTAATAGCGAAGAGGCCCGCACCGATCGCCCTTCCCAACAGTTGCGCAGCCTGAATGGCG
AATGGG
[124 nt withheld, positions 3367-3490]
C
[91 nt withheld, positions 3492-3582]
A
[49 nt withheld, positions 3584-3632]
CCTTTGACGTTGGAGTCCACGTTCTTT
[37 nt withheld, positions 3660-3696]
ACCCTATCTCGGTCTATTCTTTTGATTTATAAGGGATTTTGCCGATTTCGGCCTATTGGTTAAAAAATGA
GCTGATTTAACAAAAATTTAACGCGAATTTTAACAAAATATTAACGCTTACAATTTAGGTGGCACTTTTC
GGGGAAATGTGCGCGGAACCCCTATTTGTTTATTTTTCTAAATACATTCAAATATGTATCCGCTCATGAG
ACAATAACCCTGATAAATGCTTCAATAATATTGAAAAAGGAAGAGTATGAGTATTCAACATTTCCGTGTC
GCCCTTATTCCCTTTTTTGCGGCATTTTGCCTTCCTGTTTTTGCTCACCCAGAAACGCTGGTGAAAGTAA
AAGATGCTGAAGATCAGTTGGGTGCACGAGTGGGTTACATCGAACTGGATCTCAACAGCGGTAAGATCCT
TGAGAGTTTTCGCCCCGAAGAACGTTTTCCAATGATGAGCACTTTTAAAGTTCTGCTATGTGGCGCGGTA
TTATCCCGTATTGACGCCGGGCAAGAGCAACTCGGTCGCCGCATACACTATTCTCAGAATGACTTGGTTG
AGTACTCACCAGTCACAGAAAAGCATCTTACGGATGGCATGACAGTAAGAGAATTATGCAGTGCTGCCAT
AACCATGAGTGATAACACTGCGGCCAACTTACTTCTGACAACGATCGGAGGACCGAAGGAGCTAACCGCT
TTTTTGCACAACATGGGGGATCATGTAACTCGCCTTGATCGTTGGGAACCGGAGCTGAATGAAGCCATAC
CAAACGACGAGCGTGACACCACGATGCCTGTAGCAATGGCAACAACGTTGCGCAAACTATTAACTGGCGA
ACTACTTACTCTAGCTTCCCGGCAACAATTAATAGACTGGATGGAGGCGGATAAAGTTGCAGGACCACTT
CTGCGCTCGGCCCTTCCGGCTGGCTGGTTTATTGCTGATAAATCTGGAGCCGGTGAGCGTGGGTCTCGCG
GTATCATTGCAGCACTGGGGCCAGATGGTAAGCCCTCCCGTATCGTAGTTATCTACACGACGGGGAGTCA
GGCAACTATGGATGAACGAAATAGACAGATCGCTGAGATAGGTGCCTCACTGATTAAGCATTGGTAACTG
TCAGACCAAGTTTACTCATATATACTTTAGATTGATTTAAAACTTCATTTTTAATTTAAAAGGATCTAGG
TGAAGATCCTTTTTGATAATCTCATGACCAAAATCCCTTAACGTGAGTTTTCGTTCCACTGAGCGTCAGA
CCCCGTAGAAAAGATCAAAGGATCTTCTTGAGATCCTTTTTTTCTGCGCGTAATCTGCTGCTTGCAAACA
AAAAAACCACCGCTACCAGCGGTGGTTTGTTTGCCGGATCAAGAGCTACCAACTCTTTTTCCGAAGGTAA
CTGGCTTCAGCAGAGCGCAGATACCAAATACTGTTCTTCTAGTGTAGCCGTAGTTAGGCCACCACTTCAA
GAACTCTGTAGCACCGCCTACATACCTCGCTCTGCTAATCCTGTTACCAGTGGCTGCTGCCAGTGGCGAT
AAGTCGTGTCTTACCGGGTTGGACTCAAGACGATAGTTACCGGATAAGGCGCAGCGGTCGGGCTGAACGG
GGGGTTCGTGCACACAGCCCAGCTTGGAGCGAACGACCTACACCGAACTGAGATACCTACAGCGTGAGCT
ATGAGAAAGCGCCACGCTTCCCGAAGGGAGAAAGGCGGACAGGTATCCGGTAAGCGGCAGGGTCGGAACA
GGAGAGCGCACGAGGGAGCTTCCAGGGGGAAACGCCTGGTATCTTTATAGTCCTGTCGGGTTTCGCCACC
TCTGACTTGAGCGTCGATTTTTGTGATGCTCGTCAGGGGGGCGGAGCCTATGGAAAAACGCCAGCAACGC
GGCCTTTTTACGGTTCCTGGCCTTTTGCTGGCCTTTTGCTCACATGTTCTTTCCTGCGTTATCCCCTGAT
TCTGTGGATAACCGTATTACCGCCTTTGAGTGAGCTGATACCGCTCGCCGCAGCCGAACGACCGAGCGCA
GCGAGTCAGTGAGCGAGGAAGCGGAAGAGCGCCCAATACGCAAACCGCCTCTCCCCGCGCGTTGGCCGAT
TCATTAATGCAGCTGGCACGACAGGTTTCCCGACTGGAAAGCGGGCAGTGAGCGCAACGCAATTAATGTG
AGTTAGCTCACTCATTAGGCACCCCAGGCTTTACACTTTATGCTTCCGGCTCGTATGTTGTGTGGAATTG
TGAGCGGATAACAATTTCACACAGGAAACAGCTATGACCATGATTACGCCAAGCGCGCAATTAACCCTCA
CTAAAGGGAACAAAAGCTGGAGCTGCAAGCTTAATGTAGTCTTATGCAATACTCTTGTAGTCTTGCAACA
TGGTAACGATGAGTTAGCAACATGCCTTACAAGGAGAGAAAAAGCACCGTGCATGCCGATTGGTGGAAGT
AAGGTGGTACGATCGTGCCTTATTAGGAAGGCAACAGACGGGTCTGACATGGATTGGACGAACCACTGAA
TTGCCGCATTGCAGAGATATTGTATTTAAGTGCCTAGCTCGATACATAAACGGGTCTCTCTGGTTAGACC
AGATCTGAGCCTGGGAGCTCTCTGGCTAACTAGGGAACCCACTGCTTAAGCCTCAATAAAGCTTGCCTTG
AGTGCTTCAAGTAGTGTGTGCCCGTCTGTTGTGTGACTCTGGTAACTAGAGATCCCTCAGACCCTTTTAG
TCAGTGTGGAAAATCTCTAGCAGTGGCGCCCGAACAGGGACTTGAAAGCGAAAGGGAAACCAGAGGAGCT
CTCTCGACGCAGGACTCGGCTTGCTGAAGCGCGCACGGCAAGAGGCGAGGGGCGGCGACTGGTGAGTACG
CCAAAAATTTTGACTAGCGGAGGCTAGAAGGAGAGAGATGGGTGCGAGAGCGTCAGTATTAAGCGGGGGA
GAATTAGATCGCGATGGGAAAAAATTCGGTTAAGGCCAGGGGGAAAGAAAAAATATAAATTAAAACATAT
AGTATGGGCAAGCAGGGAGCTAGAACGATTCGCAGTTAATCCTGGCCTGTTAGAAACATCAGAAGGCTGT
AGACAAATACTGGGACAGCTACAACCATCCCTTCAGACAGGATCAGAAGAACTTAGATCATTATATAATA
CAGTAGCAACCCTCTATTGTGTGCATCAAAGGATAGAGATAAAAGACACCAAGGAAGCTTTAGACAAGAT
AGAGGAAGAGCAAAACAAAAGTAAGACCACCGCACAGCAAGCGGCCGCTGATCTTCAGACCTGGAGGAGG
AGATATGAGGGACAATTGGAGAAGTGAATTATATAAATATAAAGTAGTAAAAATTGAACCATTAGGAGTA
GCACCCACCAAGGCAAAGAGAAGAGTGGTGCAGAGAGAAAAAAGAGCAGTGGGAATAGGAGCTTTGTTCC
TTGGGTTCTTGGGAGCAGCAGGAAGCACTATGGGCGCAGCGTCAATGACGCTGACGGTACAGGCCAGACA
ATTATTGTCTGGTATAGTGCAGCAGCAGAACAATTTGCTGAGGGCTATTGAGGCGCAACAGCATCTGTTG
CAACTCACAGTCTGGGGCATCAAGCAGCTCCAGGCAAGAATCCTGGCTGTGGAAAGATACCTAAAGGATC
AACAGCTCCTGGGGATTTGGGGTTGCTCTGGAAAACTCATTTGCACCACTGCTGTGCCTTGGAATGCTAG
TTGGAGTAATAAATCTCTGGAACAGATTTGGAATCACACGACCTGGATGGAGTGGGACAGAGAAATTAAC
AATTACACAAGCTTAATACACTCCTTAATTGAAGAATCGCAAAACCAGCAAGAAAAGAATGAACAAGAAT
TATTGGAATTAGATAAATGGGCAAGTTTGTGGAATTGGTTTAACATAACAAATTGGCTGTGGTATATAAA
ATTATTCATAATGATAGTAGGAGGCTTGGTAGGTTTAAGAATAGTTTTTGCTGTACTTTCTATAGTGAAT
AGAGTTAGGCAGGGATATTCACCATTATCGTTTCAGACCCACCTCCCAACCCCGAGGGGACCCAGAGAGG
GCCTATTTCCCATGATTCCTTCATATTTGCATATACGATACAAGGCTGTTAGAGAGATAATTAGAATTAA
TTTGACTGTAAACACAAAGATATTAGTACAAAATACGTGACGTAGAAAGTAATAATTTCTTGGGTAGTTT
GCAGTTTTAAAATTATGTTTTAAAATGGACTATCATATGCTTACCGTAACTTGAAAGTATTTCGATTTCT
TGGCTTTATATATCTTGTGGAAAGGACGAAACACCGGCAGCGAAAAGACAGCGTGTGTTTTAGAGCTAGA
AATAGCAAGTTAAAATAAGGCTAGTCCGTTATCAACTTGAAAAAGTGGCACCGAGTCGGTGCTTTTTTAA
GCTTGGCGTAACTAGATCTTGAGACAAATGGCAGTATTCATCCACAATTTTAAAAGAAAAGGGGGGATTG
GGGGGTACAGTGCAGGGGAAAGAATAGTAGACATAATAGCAACAGACATACAAACTAAAGAATTACAAAA
ACAAATTACAAAAATTCAAAATTTTCGGGTTTATTACAGGGACAGCAGAGATCCACTTTGGCGCCGGCTC
GAGGGGG
Features (pLannotate 1.2.2; 29 found; start..end, strand, type, name):
     14..80      +  CDS            small t antigen (fragment): SV40 (simian virus 40) small t antigen
    106..317     +  promoter       EF-1α core promoter: core promoter for human elongation factor EF-1α
    318..1256    +  intron         EF-1α intron A: intron upstream of the start codon of human EF-1α
   1278..1877    +  CDS            PuroR (fragment): puromycin N-acetyltransferase; pac from Streptomyces; confers resistance to puromycin
   1893..2481    +  misc_feature   WPRE: woodchuck hepatitis virus posttranscriptional regulatory element
   2532..2551    +  misc_feature   cPPT/CTS (fragment): central polypurine tract and central termination sequence of HIV-1
   2553..2786    +  LTR            3' LTR (ΔU3): self-inactivating 3' long terminal repeat (LTR) from HIV-1
   2864..2985    +  polyA_signal   SV40 poly(A) signal: SV40 polyadenylation signal
   3025..3160    +  rep_origin     SV40 ori: SV40 origin of replication
   3181..3199    -  promoter       T7 promoter: promoter for bacteriophage T7 RNA polymerase
   3207..3362    +  CDS            lacZα (fragment): LacZα fragment of β-galactosidase; lacZ fragment
   3367..3795    +  rep_origin     f1 ori (sequence partly withheld): f1 bacteriophage origin of replication; arrow indicates direction of (+) strand synthesis
   3848..3952    +  promoter       AmpR promoter: bla
   3953..4813    +  CDS            AmpR: β-lactamase; bla; confers resistance to ampicillin, carbenicillin, and related antibiotics
   4984..5572    +  rep_origin     ori: high-copy-number ColE1/pMB1/pBR322/pUC origin of replication
   5755..5847    +  CDS            lacI (fragment): lac repressor; lacI; The lac repressor binds to the lac operator to inhibit transcription in E. coli. This inhibition can be relieved by adding lactose or isopropyl-β-D-thiogalactopyranoside (IPTG).
   5860..5881    +  protein_bind   CAP binding site: CAP binding activates transcription in the presence of cAMP. E. coli catabolite activator protein
   5896..5926    +  promoter       lac promoter: promoter for the E. coli lac operon
   5934..5950    +  protein_bind   lac operator: The lac repressor binds to the lac operator to inhibit transcription in E. coli. This inhibition can be relieved by adding lactose or isopropyl-β-D-thiogalactopyranoside (IPTG). lac repressor encoded by lacI
   5995..6013    +  promoter       T3 promoter: promoter for bacteriophage T3 RNA polymerase
   6041..6267    +  promoter       RSV promoter: Rous sarcoma virus enhancer/promoter
   6268..6448    +  LTR            5' LTR (truncated): truncated 5' long terminal repeat (LTR) from HIV-1
   6495..6620    +  misc_feature   HIV-1 Ψ: packaging signal of human immunodeficiency virus type 1
   6604..6967    +  CDS            HIV-1 gag (fragment): gag protein from human immunodeficiency virus 1; gag
   7113..7346    +  misc_feature   RRE: The Rev response element (RRE) of HIV-1 allows for Rev-dependent mRNA export from the nucleus to the cytoplasm.
   7723..7749    +  CDS            Rev (fragment): human immunodeficiency virus 1 (HIV-1) Rev protein; rev; enhances nuclear export of unspliced and incompletely spliced viral mRNAs
   7753..7993    +  promoter       U6 promoter: RNA polymerase III promoter for human U6 snRNA
   8023..8098    +  misc_RNA       gRNA scaffold: guide RNA scaffold for the Streptococcus pyogenes CRISPR/Cas9 system
   8154..8271    +  misc_feature   cPPT/CTS: central polypurine tract and central termination sequence of HIV-1
