[The description below was written by a language model from this plasmid's Addgene catalogue record and pLannotate feature annotations shown in this document.]
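Description:
NEK6 gRNA (BRDN0001148151) is a third-generation lentiviral guide RNA plasmid built on the lentiGuide-Puro backbone and designed to target the human kinase gene NEK6 for CRISPR-Cas9 editing. It is propagated in E. coli as a high-copy plasmid through a ColE1/pUC-type origin with ampicillin resistance (AmpR). The backbone also carries an f1 origin, an SV40 origin and poly(A) signal, and remnants of lac and phage promoter cloning elements.

The lentiviral transfer cassette begins with an RSV promoter fused to a truncated HIV-1 5' LTR, which makes genomic RNA production in packaging cells Tat-independent. This is followed by the Ψ packaging signal with a partial gag sequence and the Rev response element for nuclear export of the unspliced genome. Downstream, a human U6 RNA polymerase III promoter drives the NEK6-specific spacer joined to the Streptococcus pyogenes gRNA scaffold. A cPPT/CTS element, which aids nuclear import of the reverse-transcribed genome, sits after the scaffold. An EF-1α core promoter with its intron A then expresses puromycin N-acetyltransferase for selection of transduced mammalian cells. A WPRE enhances transcript expression, and the cassette ends in a ΔU3 self-inactivating 3' LTR.

The plasmid does not encode Cas9, so it is meant to be used with a separate Cas9 vector such as lentiCas9-Blast or in cells that already express Cas9. According to the depositor, the guide was designed against multiple NEK6 RefSeq transcript variants and belongs to a human kinome gRNA collection. Its typical use is therefore knockout or loss-of-function study of NEK6 in human cells.
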