Addgene plasmid #76258: NEK6 gRNA (BRDN0001148151)
Purpose: 3rd generation lentiviral gRNA plasmid targeting human NEK6
Depositing lab: John Doench & David Root. Depositing organization: Broad Institute. Publication: Optimized sgRNA design to maximize activity and minimize off-target effects of CRISPR-Cas9. Doench JG, Fusi N, Sullender M, Hegde M, Vaimberg EW, Donovan KF, Smith I, Tothova Z, Wilen C, Orchard R, Virgin HW, Listgarten J, Root DE. Nat Biotechnol. 2016 Jan 18. doi: 10.1038/nbt.3437. PubMed 26780180.
Backbone
  Vector backbone: lentiGuide-Puro
  Backbone manufacturer: Zhang Lab (Addgene plasmid # 52963)
  Vector type: Mammalian Expression, Lentiviral, CRISPR
  Selectable markers: Puromycin
Growth in bacteria
  Bacterial resistance: Ampicillin, 100 μg/mL
  Growth temperature: 37°C
  Growth strain: DH5alpha
  Copy number: High Copy
Gene/Insert
  Gene/Insert name: NEK6 (alt names: NEK6; NM_001145001.2)
  gRNA/shRNA sequence: GCAGCGAAAAGACAGCGTGT
  Species: H. sapiens (human)
  Entrez Gene: NEK6 (a.k.a. SID6-1512)
  Promoter: hU6
  Cloning method: Unknown
  Sequencing primers: 5′ U6-F; 3′ pS2-R
Terms and licenses: Academic/Nonprofit Terms; Industry Terms: Not Available to Industry
Depositor comments: The gRNA was designed to target the following Genbank reference sequence(s): NM_001145001.2,NM_001166167.1,NM_001166168.1,NM_001166169.1,NM_001166170.1,NM_001166171.1,NM_014397.5. Note that this plasmid does NOT contain Cas9. It should be used in conjunction with lentiCas9-Blast (Addgene #52962) or otherwise with cell lines already expressing Cas9. Browse the full kinome gRNA library at http://www.addgene.org/pooled-library/broadgpp-human-kinome/ or visit http://www.broadinstitute.org/rnai/public/ for detailed protocols and information.
How to cite: NEK6 gRNA (BRDN0001148151) was a gift from John Doench & David Root (Addgene plasmid # 76258 ; http://n2t.net/addgene:76258 ; RRID:Addgene_76258)
