>Addgene plasmid #76258 | NEK6 gRNA (BRDN0001148151) | depositor partial sequence | sequence record 143718 | Target Sequence
GCAGCGAAAAGACAGCGTGT
