>Addgene plasmid #76258 | NEK6 gRNA (BRDN0001148151) | addgene partial sequence | sequence record 185491 | hU6-F
AGAAAGTAATAATTTCTTGGGTAGTTTGCAGTTTTAAAATTATGTTTTAAAATGGACTATCATATGCTTA
CCGTAACTTGAAAGTATTTCGATTTCTTGGCTTTATATATCTTGTGGAAAGGACGAAACACCGGCAGCGA
AAAGACAGCGTGTGTTTTAGAGCTAGAAATAGCAAGTTAAAATAAGGCTAGTCCGTTATCAACTTGAAAA
AGTGGCACCGAGTCGGTGCTTTTTTAAGCTTGGCGTAACTAGATCTTGAGACAAATGGCAGTATTCATCC
ACAATTTTAAAAGAAAAGGGGGGATTGGGGGGTACAGTGCAGGGGAAAGAATAGTAGACATAATAGCAAC
AGACATACAAACTAAAGAATTACAAAAACAAATTACAAAAATTCAAAATTTTCGGGTTTATTACAGGGAC
AGCAGAGATCCACTTTGGCGCCGGCTCGAGGGGGCCCGGGTGCAAAGATGGATAAAGTTTTAAACAGAGA
GGAATCTTTGCAGCTAATGGACCTTCTAGGTCTTGAAAGGAGTGGGAATTGGCTCCGGTGCCCGTCAGTG
GGCAGAGCGC
